Addgene plasmid #63623: pQE-WT-T3-R5-RRVH
Purpose: T3-R5-RRVH RNAP mutant
Depositing lab: Andrew Ellington. Depositing organization: University of Texas at Austin. Publication: Directed Evolution of a Panel of Orthogonal T7 RNA Polymerase Variants for in Vivo or in Vitro Synthetic Circuitry. Meyer AJ, Ellefson JW, Ellington AD. ACS Synth Biol. 2014 Oct 7. 10.1021/sb500299c PubMed 25279711.
Backbone
  Vector backbone: pQE
Growth in bacteria
  Bacterial resistance: Kanamycin, 50 μg/mL
  Growth temperature: 37°C
  Growth strain: DH10B
  Copy number: High Copy
Gene/Insert
  Gene/Insert name: T3 RRVH RNAP
  Species: T7 bacteriophage
  Mutation: T745K, N748D, L749M, M750I, G753R, H772R, E775V, Q786H
  GenBank ID: NC_001604.1 NC_001604.1
  Promoter: T5/Lac
  Cloning method: Gibson Cloning
  Sequencing primers: 5′ TTGTGAGCGGATAACAATT
Terms and licenses: Academic/Nonprofit Terms; Industry Terms
How to cite: pQE-WT-T3-R5-RRVH was a gift from Andrew Ellington (Addgene plasmid # 63623 ; http://n2t.net/addgene:63623 ; RRID:Addgene_63623)
