[The description below was written by a language model from this plasmid's Addgene catalogue record and pLannotate feature annotations shown in this document.]
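Description:
pQE-WT-T3-R5-RRVH is a 7,154 bp bacterial expression plasmid built on a pQE backbone for producing an engineered T7 RNA polymerase variant in E. coli. It replicates from a high-copy ColE1/pMB1-type origin, with an adjacent bom region and only a fragment of the rop gene, and is selected with kanamycin through an aph(3')-Ia (KanR) gene. The feature table also shows a chloramphenicol acetyltransferase coding sequence preceded by only a fragment of its promoter, a typical pQE remnant lying between the lambda t0 and rrnB T1 terminators. The record lists kanamycin alone as the selection.

The payload is the T7 bacteriophage RNA polymerase open reading frame carrying eight substitutions (T745K, N748D, L749M, M750I, G753R, H772R, E775V, Q786H) and named T3 RRVH RNAP. The name suggests a polymerase with promoter recognition shifted towards T3-type promoters, although the record describes it only as an RNAP mutant. An N-terminal His tag precedes the coding sequence and would allow metal-affinity purification of the enzyme. Transcription is driven by the phage T5 promoter, which is read by host E. coli RNA polymerase and controlled by lac operator sites. The lambda t0 terminator ends the transcript. The plasmid carries its own lacI gene under the lacIq promoter, so repressor is supplied in cis and expression stays low until IPTG or lactose is added.

The construct comes from a directed-evolution study that generated a panel of mutually orthogonal T7 RNA polymerase variants. It is suited to inducible expression of this variant, either for purification and in vitro transcription or for driving cognate promoters in synthetic genetic circuits in vivo.
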