Features (pLannotate 1.2.2; 16 found; start..end, strand, type, name):
     10..54      +  promoter       T5 promoter: bacteriophage T5 promoter for E. coli RNA polymerase, with embedded lac operator
     62..78      +  protein_bind   lac operator: The lac repressor binds to the lac operator to inhibit transcription in E. coli. This inhibition can be relieved by adding lactose or isopropyl-β-D-thiogalactopyranoside (IPTG). lac repressor encoded by lacI
    127..144     +  CDS            7xHis (fragment): 6xHis affinity tag
    151..2796    +  CDS            RPOL_BPT7: Experimental evidence at protein level: Swiss-Prot protein existence level 1. Highly processive DNA-dependent RNA polymerase that catalyzes the transcription of class II and class III viral genes. Recognizes a specific promoter sequence and enters first into an 'abortive phase' where very short transcripts are synthesized and released before proceeding to the processive transcription of long RNA chains. Unwinds the double-stranded DNA to expose the coding strand for templating. Participates in the initiation of viral DNA replication presumably by making primers accessible to the DNA polymerase
   2821..2915    +  terminator     lambda t0 terminator: transcription terminator from phage lambda
   2930..2958    +  promoter       cat promoter (fragment): promoter of the E. coli cat gene encoding chloramphenicol acetyltransferase
   2959..3615    +  CDS            cat: CAT_ECOLX - Experimental evidence at protein level: Swiss-Prot protein existence level 1. This enzyme is an effector of chloramphenicol resistance in bacteria. From Escherichia coli. This protein is used as a marker in many commonly used cloning vectors, such as pACYC184.
   3683..3769    +  terminator     rrnB T1 terminator: Escherichia coli rrnB; transcription terminator T1 from the E. coli rrnB gene
   3792..3809    -  promoter       tet promoter (fragment): E. coli promoter for tetracycline efflux protein gene
   3828..3849    -  protein_bind   CAP binding site: CAP binding activates transcription in the presence of cAMP. E. coli catabolite activator protein
   3862..4944    -  CDS            lacI: lac repressor; lacI; The lac repressor binds to the lac operator to inhibit transcription in E. coli. This inhibition can be relieved by adding lactose or isopropyl-β-D-thiogalactopyranoside (IPTG).
   4945..5022    -  promoter       lacIq promoter: lacI (mutant); In the lacIq allele, a single base change in the promoter boosts expression of the lacI gene about 10-fold.
   5071..5112    +  CDS            rop (fragment): Rop protein, which maintains plasmids at low copy number; rop
   5214..5354    +  misc_feature   bom: basis of mobility region from pBR322
   5540..6128    -  rep_origin     ori: high-copy-number ColE1/pMB1/pBR322/pUC origin of replication
   6235..7050    -  CDS            KanR: aminoglycoside phosphotransferase; aph(3')-Ia; confers resistance to kanamycin in bacteria or G418 (Geneticin®) in eukaryotes
>Addgene plasmid #63623 | pQE-WT-T3-R5-RRVH | depositor full sequence | sequence record 106015 | full seq
CTCGAGAAATCATAAAAAATTTATTTGCTTTGTGAGCGGATAACAATTATAATAGATTCAATTGTGAGCG
GATAACAATTTCACACAGAATTCATTAAAGAGGAGAAATTAACTATGAGAGGATCGCATCACCATCACCA
TCACGGATCCAACACGATTAACATCGCTAAGAACGACTTCTCTGACATCGAACTGGCTGCTATCCCGTTC
AACACTCTGGCTGACCATTACGGTGAGCGTTTAGCTCGCGAACAGTTGGCCCTTGAGCATGAGTCTTACG
AGATGGGTGAAGCACGCTTCCGCAAGATGTTTGAGCGTCAACTTAAAGCTGGTGAGGTTGCGGATAACGC
TGCCGCCAAGCCTCTCATCACTACCCTACTCCCTAAGATGATTGCACGCATCAACGACTGGTTTGAGGAA
GTGAAAGCTAAGCGCGGCAAGCGCCCGACAGCCTTCCAGTTCCTGCAAGAAATCAAGCCGGAAGCCGTAG
CGTACATCACCATTAAGACCACTCTGGCTTGCCTAACCAGTGCTGACAATACAACCGTTCAGGCTGTAGC
AAGCGCAATCGGTCGGGCCATTGAGGACGAGGCTCGCTTCGGTCGTATCCGTGACCTTGAAGCTAAGCAC
TTCAAGAAAAACGTTGAGGAACAACTCAACAAGCGCGTAGGGCACGTCTACAAGAAAGCATTTATGCAAG
TTGTCGAGGCTGACATGCTCTCTAAGGGTCTACTCGGTGGCGAGGCGTGGTCTTCGTGGCATAAGGAAGA
CTCTATTCATGTAGGAGTACGCTGCATCGAGATGCTCATTGAGTCAACCGGAATGGTTAGCTTACACCGC
CAAAATGCTGGCGTAGTAGGTCAAGACTCTGAGACTATCGAACTCGCACCTGAATACGCTGAGGCTATCG
CAACCCGTGCAGGTGCGCTGGCTGGCATCTCTCCGATGTTCCAACCTTGCGTAGTTCCTCCTAAGCCGTG
GACTGGCATTACTGGTGGTGGCTATTGGGCTAACGGTCGTCGTCCTCTGGCGCTGGTGCGTACTCACAGT
AAGAAAGCACTGATGCGCTACGAAGACGTTTACATGCCTGAGGTGTACAAAGCGATTAACATTGCGCAAA
ACACCGCATGGAAAATCAACAAGAAAGTCCTAGCGGTCGCCAACGTAATCACCAAGTGGAAGCATTGTCC
GGTCGAGGACATCCCTGCGATTGAGCGTGAAGAACTCCCGATGAAACCGGAAGACATCGACATGAATCCT
GAGGCTCTCACCGCGTGGAAACGTGCTGCCGCTGCTGTGTACCGCAAGGACAAGGCTCGCAAGTCTCGCC
GTATCAGCCTTGAGTTCATGCTTGAGCAAGCCAATAAGTTTGCTAACCATAAGGCCATCTGGTTCCCTTA
CAACATGGACTGGCGCGGTCGTGTTTACGCTGTGTCAATGTTCAACCCGCAAGGTAACGATATGACCAAA
GGACTGCTTACGCTGGCGAAAGGTAAACCAATCGGTAAGGAAGGTTACTACTGGCTGAAAATCCACGGTG
CAAACTGTGCGGGTGTCGATAAGGTTCCGTTCCCTGAGCGCATCAAGTTCATTGAGGAAAACCACGAGAA
CATCATGGCTTGCGCTAAGTCTCCACTGGAGAACACTTGGTGGGCTGAGCAAGATTCTCCGTTCTGCTTC
CTTGCATTCTGCTTTGAGTACGCTGGGGTACAGCACCACGGCCTGAGCTATAACTGCTCCCTTCCGCTGG
CGTTTGACGGGTCTTGCTCTGGCATCCAGCACTTCTCCGCGATGCTCCGAGATGAGGTAGGTGGTCGCGC
GGTTAACTTGCTTCCTAGTGAAACCGTTCAGGACATCTACGGGATTGTTGCTAAGAAAGTCAACGAGATT
CTACAAGCAGACGCAATCAATGGGACCGATAACGAAGTAGTTACCGTGACCGATGAGAACACTGGTGAAA
TCTCTGAGAAAGTCAAGCTGGGCACTAAGGCACTGGCTGGTCAATGGCTGGCTTACGGTGTTACTCGCAG
TGTGACTAAGCGTTCAGTCATGACGCTGGCTTACGGGTCCAAAGAGTTCGGCTTCCGTCAACAAGTGCTG
GAAGATACCATTCAGCCAGCTATTGATTCCGGCAAGGGTCTGATGTTCACTCAGCCGAATCAGGCTGCTG
GATACATGGCTAAGCTGATTTGGGAATCTGTGAGCGTGACGGTGGTAGCTGCGGTTGAAGCAATGAACTG
GCTTAAGTCTGCTGCTAAGCTGCTGGCTGCTGAGGTCAAAGATAAGAAGACTGGAGAGATTCTTCGCAAG
CGTTGCGCTGTGCATTGGGTAACTCCTGATGGTTTCCCTGTGTGGCAGGAATACAAGAAGCCTATTCAGA
AGCGCTTGGATATGATTTTCCTCAGACAGTTCCGCTTACAGCCTACCATTAACACCAACAAAGATAGCGA
GATTGATGCACGCAAACAGGTGTCTGGTATCGCTCCTAACTTTGTACACAGCCATGACGGTAGCCACCTT
CGTAAGACTGTAGTGTGGGCACACGAGAAGTACGGAATCGAATCTTTTGCACTGATTCACGACTCCTTCG
GTACCATTCCGGCTGACGCTGCGAACCTGTTCAAAGCAGTGCGCGAAACTATGGTTGACACATATGAGTC
TTGTGATGTACTGGCTGATTTCTACGACCAGTTCGCTGACCAGTTGCACGAGTCTCAATTGGACAAAATG
CCAGCACTTCCGGCTAAAGGTAACTTGAACCTCCGTGACATCTTAGAGTCGGACTTCGCGTTCGCGTAAA
AGCTTAATTAGCTGAGCTTGGACTCCTGTTGATAGATCCAGTAATGACCTCAGAACTCCATCTGGATTTG
TTCAGAACGCTCGGTTGCCGCCGGGCGTTTTTTATTGGTGAGAATCCAAGCTAGCTTGGCGAGATTTTCA
GGAGCTAAGGAAGCTAAAATGGAGAAAAAAATCACTGGATATACCACCGTTGATATATCCCAATGGCATC
GTAAAGAACATTTTGAGGCATTTCAGTCAGTTGCTCAATGTACCTATAACCAGACCGTTCAGCTGGATAT
TACGGCCTTTTTAAAGACCGTAAAGAAAAATAAGCACAAGTTTTATCCGGCCTTTATTCACATTCTTGCC
CGCCTGATGAATGCTCATCCGGAATTTCGTATGGCAATGAAAGACGGTGAGCTGGTGATATGGGATAGTG
TTCACCCTTGTTACACCGTTTTCCATGAGCAAACTGAAACGTTTTCATCGCTCTGGAGTGAATACCACGA
CGATTTCCGGCAGTTTCTACACATATATTCGCAAGATGTGGCGTGTTACGGTGAAAACCTGGCCTATTTC
CCTAAAGGGTTTATTGAGAATATGTTTTTCGTCTCAGCCAATCCCTGGGTGAGTTTCACCAGTTTTGATT
TAAACGTGGCCAATATGGACAACTTCTTCGCCCCCGTTTTCACCATGGGCAAATATTATACGCAAGGCGA
CAAGGTGCTGATGCCGCTGGCGATTCAGGTTCATCATGCCGTTTGTGATGGCTTCCATGTCGGCAGAATG
CTTAATGAATTACAACAGTACTGCGATGAGTGGCAGGGCGGGGCGTAATTTTTTTAAGGCAGTTATTGGT
GCCCTTAAACGCCTGGGGTAATGACTCTCTAGCTTGAGGCATCAAATAAAACGAAAGGCTCAGTCGAAAG
ACTGGGCCTTTCGTTTTATCTGTTGTTTGTCGGTGAACGCTCTCCTGAGTAGGACAAATCCGCCCTCTAG
ATTACGTGCAGTCGATGATAAGCTGTCAAACATGAGAATTGTGCCTAATGAGTGAGCTAACTTACATTAA
TTGCGTTGCGCTCACTGCCCGCTTTCCAGTCGGGAAACCTGTCGTGCCAGCTGCATTAATGAATCGGCCA
ACGCGCGGGGAGAGGCGGTTTGCGTATTGGGCGCCAGGGTGGTTTTTCTTTTCACCAGTGAGACGGGCAA
CAGCTGATTGCCCTTCACCGCCTGGCCCTGAGAGAGTTGCAGCAAGCGGTCCACGCTGGTTTGCCCCAGC
AGGCGAAAATCCTGTTTGATGGTGGTTAACGGCGGGATATAACATGAGCTGTCTTCGGTATCGTCGTATC
CCACTACCGAGATATCCGCACCAACGCGCAGCCCGGACTCGGTAATGGCGCGCATTGCGCCCAGCGCCAT
CTGATCGTTGGCAACCAGCATCGCAGTGGGAACGATGCCCTCATTCAGCATTTGCATGGTTTGTTGAAAA
CCGGACATGGCACTCCAGTCGCCTTCCCGTTCCGCTATCGGCTGAATTTGATTGCGAGTGAGATATTTAT
GCCAGCCAGCCAGACGCAGACGCGCCGAGACAGAACTTAATGGGCCCGCTAACAGCGCGATTTGCTGGTG
ACCCAATGCGACCAGATGCTCCACGCCCAGTCGCGTACCGTCTTCATGGGAGAAAATAATACTGTTGATG
GGTGTCTGGTCAGAGACATCAAGAAATAACGCCGGAACATTAGTGCAGGCAGCTTCCACAGCAATGGCAT
CCTGGTCATCCAGCGGATAGTTAATGATCAGCCCACTGACGCGTTGCGCGAGAAGATTGTGCACCGCCGC
TTTACAGGCTTCGACGCCGCTTCGTTCTACCATCGACACCACCACGCTGGCACCCAGTTGATCGGCGCGA
GATTTAATCGCCGCGACAATTTGCGACGGCGCGTGCAGGGCCAGACTGGAGGTGGCAACGCCAATCAGCA
ACGACTGTTTGCCCGCCAGTTGTTGTGCCACGCGGTTGGGAATGTAATTCAGCTCCGCCATCGCCGCTTC
CACTTTTTCCCGCGTTTTCGCAGAAACGTGGCTGGCCTGGTTCACCACGCGGGAAACGGTCTGATAAGAG
ACACCGGCATACTCTGCGACATCGTATAACGTTACTGGTTTCACATTCACCACCCTGAATTGACTCTCTT
CCGGGCGCTATCATGCCATACCGCGAAAGGTTTTGCACCATTCGATGGTGTCGGAATTTCGGGCAGCGTT
GGGTCCTGGCCACGGGTGCGCATGATCTAGAGCTGCCTCGCGCGTTTCGGTGATGACGGTGAAAACCTCT
GACACATGCAGCTCCCGGAGACGGTCACAGCTTGTCTGTAAGCGGATGCCGGGAGCAGACAAGCCCGTCA
GGGCGCGTCAGCGGGTGTTGGCGGGTGTCGGGGCGCAGCCATGACCCAGTCACGTAGCGATAGCGGAGTG
TATACTGGCTTAACTATGCGGCATCAGAGCAGATTGTACTGAGAGTGCACCATATGCGGTGTGAAATACC
GCACAGATGCGTAAGGAGAAAATACCGCATCAGGCGCTCTTCCGCTTCCTCGCTCACTGACTCGCTGCGC
TCGGTCGTTCGGCTGCGGCGAGCGGTATCAGCTCACTCAAAGGCGGTAATACGGTTATCCACAGAATCAG
GGGATAACGCAGGAAAGAACATGTGAGCAAAAGGCCAGCAAAAGGCCAGGAACCGTAAAAAGGCCGCGTT
GCTGGCGTTTTTCCATAGGCTCCGCCCCCCTGACGAGCATCACAAAAATCGACGCTCAAGTCAGAGGTGG
CGAAACCCGACAGGACTATAAAGATACCAGGCGTTTCCCCCTGGAAGCTCCCTCGTGCGCTCTCCTGTTC
CGACCCTGCCGCTTACCGGATACCTGTCCGCCTTTCTCCCTTCGGGAAGCGTGGCGCTTTCTCATAGCTC
ACGCTGTAGGTATCTCAGTTCGGTGTAGGTCGTTCGCTCCAAGCTGGGCTGTGTGCACGAACCCCCCGTT
CAGCCCGACCGCTGCGCCTTATCCGGTAACTATCGTCTTGAGTCCAACCCGGTAAGACACGACTTATCGC
CACTGGCAGCAGCCACTGGTAACAGGATTAGCAGAGCGAGGTATGTAGGCGGTGCTACAGAGTTCTTGAA
GTGGTGGCCTAACTACGGCTACACTAGAAGGACAGTATTTGGTATCTGCGCTCTGCTGAAGCCAGTTACC
TTCGGAAAAAGAGTTGGTAGCTCTTGATCCGGCAAACAAACCACCGCTGGTAGCGGTGGTTTTTTTGTTT
GCAAGCAGCAGATTACGCGCAGAAAAAAAGGATCTCAAGAAGATCCTTTGATCTTTTCTACGGGGTCTGA
CGCTCAGTGGAACGAAAACTCACGTTAAGGGATTTTGGTCATGGCGTTAAGGGATTTTGGTCATGAATTA
ATTCTTAGAAAAACTCATCGAGCATCAAATGAAACTGCAATTTATTCATATCAGGATTATCAATACCATA
TTTTTGAAAAAGCCGTTTCTGTAATGAAGGAGAAAACTCACCGAGGCAGTTCCATAGGATGGCAAGATCC
TGGTATCGGTCTGCGATTCCGACTCGTCCAACATCAATACAACCTATTAATTTCCCCTCGTCAAAAATAA
GGTTATCAAGTGAGAAATCACCATGAGTGACGACTGAATCCGGTGAGAATGGCAAAAGTTTATGCATTTC
TTTCCAGACTTGTTCAACAGGCCAGCCATTACGCTCGTCATCAAAATCACTCGCATCAACCAAACCGTTA
TTCATTCGTGATTGCGCCTGAGCGAGACGAAATACGCGATCGCTGTTAAAAGGACAATTACAAACAGGAA
TCGAATGCAACCGGCGCAGGAACACTGCCAGCGCATCAACAATATTTTCACCTGAATCAGGATATTCTTC
TAATACCTGGAATGCTGTTTTCCCGGGGATCGCAGTGGTGAGTAACCATGCATCATCAGGAGTACGGATA
AAATGCTTGATGGTCGGAAGAGGCATAAATTCCGTCAGCCAGTTTAGTCTGACCATCTCATCTGTAACAT
CATTGGCAACGCTACCTTTGCCATGTTTCAGAAACAACTCTGGCGCATCGGGCTTCCCATACAATCGATA
GATTGTCGCACCTGATTGCCCGACATTATCGCGAGCCCATTTATACCCATATAAATCAGCATCCATGTTG
GAATTTAATCGCGGCCTAGAGCAAGACGTTTCCCGTTGAATATGGCTCATAACACCCCTTGTATTACTGT
TTATGTAAGCAGACAGTTTTATTGTTCATGACCATGACATTAACCTATAAAAATAGGCGTATCACGAGGC
CCTTTCGTCTTCAC
