>Addgene plasmid #63623 | pQE-WT-T3-R5-RRVH | addgene partial sequence | sequence record 119901 | pENTR-R 5'-ATGGCTCATAACACCCCTTG-3'
TTGTTCATGACCATGACATTAACCTATAAAAATAGGCGTATCACGAGGCCCTTTCGTCTTCACCTCGAGA
AATCATAAAAAATTTATTTGCTTTGTGAGCGGATAACAATTATAATAGATTCAATTGTGAGCGGATAACA
ATTTCACACAGAATTCATTAAAGAGGAGAAATTAACTATGAGAGGATCGCATCACCATCACCATCACGGA
TCCAACACGATTAACATCGCTAAGAACGACTTCTCTGACATCGAACTGGCTGCTATCCCGTTCAACACTC
TGGCTGACCATTACGGTGAGCGTTTAGCTCGCGAACAGTTGGCCCTTGAGCATGAGTCTTACGAGATGGG
TGAAGCACGCTTCCGCAAGATGTTTGAGCGTCAACTTAAAGCTGGTGAGGTTGCGGATAACGCTGCCGCC
AAGCCTCTCATCACTACCCTACTCCCTAAGATGATTGCACGCATCAACGACTGGTTTGAGGAAGTGAAAG
CTAAGCGCGGCAAGCGCCCGACAGCCTTCCAGTTCCTGCAAGAAATCAAGCCGGAAGCCGTAGCGTACAT
CACCATTAAGACCACTCTGGCTTGCCTAACCAGTGCTGACAATACAACCGTTCAGGCTGTAGCAAGCGCA
ATCGGTCGGGCCATTGAGGACGAGGCTCGCTTCGGTCGTATCCGTGACCTTGAAGCTAAGCACTTCAAGA
AAAACGTTGAGGAACAACTCAACAAGCGCGTAGGGCACGTCTACAAGAAAGCATTTATGCAAGTTGTCGA
GGCTGACATGCTCTCTAAGGGTCTACTCGGTGGCGAGGCGTGGTCTTCGTGGCATAAGGAAGACTCTATT
CATGTAGGAGTACGCTGCATCGAGATGCTC
