>Addgene plasmid #63623 | pQE-WT-T3-R5-RRVH | addgene partial sequence | sequence record 120092 | T0term-R 5'-GCGGCAACCGAGCGTTC-3'
CTGGATCTATCAACAGGAGTCCAAGCTCAGCTAATTAAGCTTTTACGCGAACGCGAAGTCCGACTCTAAG
ATGTCACGGAGGTTCAAGTTACCTTTAGCCGGAAGTGCTGGCATTTTGTCCAATTGAGACTCGTGCAACT
GGTCAGCGAACTGGTCGTAGAAATCAGCCAGTACATCACAAGACTCATATGTGTCAACCATAGTTTCGCG
CACTGCTTTGAACAGGTTCGCAGCGTCAGCCGGAATGGTACCGAAGGAGTCGTGAATCAGTGCAAAAGAT
TCGATTCCGTACTTCTCGTGTGCCCACACTACAGTCTTACGAAGGTGGCTACCGTCATGGCTGTGTACAA
AGTTAGGAGCGATACCAGACACCTGTTTGCGTGCATCAATCTCGCTATCTTTGTTGGTGTTAATGGTAGG
CTGTAAGCGGAACTGTCTGAGGAAAATCATATCCAAGCGCTTCTGAATAGGCTTCTTGTATTCCTGCCAC
ACAGGGAAACCATCAGGAGTTACCCAATGCACAGCGCAACGCTTGCGAAGAATCTCTCCAGTCTTCTTAT
CTTTGACCTCAGCAGCCAGCAGCTTAGCAGCAGACTTAAGCCAGTTCATTGCTTCAACCGCAGCTACCAC
CGTCACGCTCACAGATTCCCAAATCAGCTTAGCCATGTATCCAGCAGCCTGATTCGGCTGAGTGAACATC
AGACCCTTGCCGGAATCAATAGCTGGCTGAATGGTATCTTCCAGCACTTGTTGACGGAAGCCGAACTCTT
TGGACCCGTAAGCCAGCGTCATGACTGAACGCTTAGTCACACTGCGAGTAACACCGTAAGCCAGCCATTG
ACCAGCCAGTGCCTTAGTGCCCAGCTTGACTT
